>Addgene plasmid #178362 | pEGFP-N1-jGCaMP7b-XN | addgene full sequence | sequence record 352581 | Addgene NGS Result
TAGTTATTAATAGTAATCAATTACGGGGTCATTAGTTCATAGCCCATATATGGAGTTCCGCGTTACATAA
CTTACGGTAAATGGCCCGCCTGGCTGACCGCCCAACGACCCCCGCCCATTGACGTCAATAATGACGTATG
TTCCCATAGTAACGCCAATAGGGACTTTCCATTGACGTCAATGGGTGGAGTATTTACGGTAAACTGCCCA
CTTGGCAGTACATCAAGTGTATCATATGCCAAGTACGCCCCCTATTGACGTCAATGACGGTAAATGGCCC
GCCTGGCATTATGCCCAGTACATGACCTTATGGGACTTTCCTACTTGGCAGTACATCTACGTATTAGTCA
TCGCTATTACCATGGTGATGCGGTTTTGGCAGTACATCAATGGGCGTGGATAGCGGTTTGACTCACGGGG
ATTTCCAAGTCTCCACCCCATTGACGTCAATGGGAGTTTGTTTTGGCACCAAAATCAACGGGACTTTCCA
AAATGTCGTAACAACTCCGCCCCATTGACGCAAATGGGCGGTAGGCGTGTACGGTGGGAGGTCTATATAA
GCAGAGCTGGTTTAGTGAACCGTCAGATCCGCTAGCGCTACCGGACTCAGATCTCGCCACCATGGGCATG
GACGAGCTGTACAAGGGTACCGCTGCAACCAAAATTCAGGCTGCCTTCCGTGGACACATAACAAGGAAAA
AGCTCAAAGACGAGAAGAAGGGTGCTGAATTCATGGGTTCTCATCATCATCATCATCATGGTATGGCTAG
CATGACTGGTGGACAGCAAATGGGTCGGGATCTGTACGACGATGACGATAAGGATCTCGCCACCATGGTC
GACTCATCACGTCGTAAGTGGAATAAGACAGGTCACGCAGTCAGAGCTATAGGTCGGCTGAGCTCACTCG
AGAACGTCTATATCAAGGCCGACAAGCAGAAGAACGGCATCAAGGCGAACTTCAAGATCCGCCACAACAT
CGAGGACGGCGGCGTGCAGCTCGCCTACCACTACCAGCAGAACACCCCCATCGGCGACGGCCCCGTGCTG
CTGCCCGACAACCACTACCTGAGCGTGCAGTCCAAACTTTCGAAAGACCCCAACGAGAAGCGCGATCACA
TGGTCCTGCTGGAGTTCGTGACCGCCGCCGGGATCACTCTCGGCATGGACGAGCTGTACAAGGGCGGTAC
CGGAGGGAGCATGGTGAGCAAGGGCGAGGAGCTGTTCACCGGGGTGGTGCCCATCCTGGTCGAGCTGGAC
GGCGACGTAAACGGCCACAAGTTCAGCGTGTCCGGCGAGGGTGAGGGCGATGCCACCTACGGCAAGCTGA
CCCTGAAGTTCATCTGCACCACCGGCAAGCTGCCCGTGCCCTGGCCCACCCTCGTGACCACCCTGACCTA
CGGCGTGCAGTGCTTCAGCCGCTACCCCGACCACATGAAGCAGCACGACTTCTTCAAGTCCGCCATGCCC
GAAGGCTACATCCAGGAGCGCACCATCTTCTTCAAGGACGACGGCAACTACAAGACCCGCGCCGAGGTGA
AGTTCGAGGGCGACACCCTGGTGAACCGCATCGAGCTTAAGGGCATCGACTTCAAGGAGGACGGCAACAT
CCTGGGGCACAAGCTGGAGTACAACCCACCTGACCAACTGACTGAAGAGCAGATCGCAGAATTTAAAGAG
CTTTTCTCCCTATTTGACAAGGACGGGGATGGGACAATAACAACCAAGGAGCTGGGGACGGTGATGCGGT
CTCTGGGGCAGAACCCCACAGAAGCAGAGCTGCAGGACATGATCAATGAAGTAGATGCCGACGGTGACGG
CACAATCGACTTCCCTGAGTTCCTGACAATGTACGCAAGAAAAATGAAATACAGGGACACGGAAGAAGAA
ATTAGAGAAGCGTTCGGTGTGTTTGATAAGGATGGCAATGGCTACATCAGTGCAGCAGAGCTTCGCCACG
TGATGACAAACCTTGGAGAGAAGTTAACAGATGAAGAGGTTGATGAAATGATCAGGGAAGCAGACATCGA
TGGGGATGGTCAGGTAAACTACGAAGAGTTTGTACAAATGATGACAGCGAAGCCACCAAAGAAGAAGCGC
AAGGTGTAAGCGGCCGCGACTCTAGATCATAATCAGCCATACCACATTTGTAGAGGTTTTACTTGCTTTA
AAAAACCTCCCACACCTCCCCCTGAACCTGAAACATAAAATGAATGCAATTGTTGTTGTTAACTTGTTTA
TTGCAGCTTATAATGGTTACAAATAAAGCAATAGCATCACAAATTTCACAAATAAAGCATTTTTTTCACT
GCATTCTAGTTGTGGTTTGTCCAAACTCATCAATGTATCTTAAGGCGTAAATTGTAAGCGTTAATATTTT
GTTAAAATTCGCGTTAAATTTTTGTTAAATCAGCTCATTTTTTAACCAATAGGCCGAAATCGGCAAAATC
CCTTATAAATCAAAAGAATAGACCGAGATAGGGT
[37 nt withheld, positions 2485-2521]
AAAGAACGTGGACTCCAACGTCAAAGG
[49 nt withheld, positions 2549-2597]
T
[91 nt withheld, positions 2599-2689]
G
[124 nt withheld, positions 2691-2814]
CAGGTGGCACTTTTCGGGGAAATGTGCGCGGAACCCCTATTTGTTTATTTTTCTAAATACATTCAAATAT
GTATCCGCTCATGAGACAATAACCCTGATAAATGCTTCAATAATATTGAAAAAGGAAGAGTCCTGAGGCG
GAAAGAACCAGCTGTGGAATGTGTGTCAGTTAGGGTGTGGAAAGTCCCCAGGCTCCCCAGCAGGCAGAAG
TATGCAAAGCATGCATCTCAATTAGTCAGCAACCAGGTGTGGAAAGTCCCCAGGCTCCCCAGCAGGCAGA
AGTATGCAAAGCATGCATCTCAATTAGTCAGCAACCATAGTCCCGCCCCTAACTCCGCCCATCCCGCCCC
TAACTCCGCCCAGTTCCGCCCATTCTCCGCCCCATGGCTGACTAATTTTTTTTATTTATGCAGAGGCCGA
GGCCGCCTCGGCCTCTGAGCTATTCCAGAAGTAGTGAGGAGGCTTTTTTGGAGGCCTAGGCTTTTGCAAA
GATCGATCAAGAGACAGGATGAGGATCGTTTCGCATGATTGAACAAGATGGATTGCACGCAGGTTCTCCG
GCCGCTTGGGTGGAGAGGCTATTCGGCTATGACTGGGCACAACAGACAATCGGCTGCTCTGATGCCGCCG
TGTTCCGGCTGTCAGCGCAGGGGCGCCCGGTTCTTTTTGTCAAGACCGACCTGTCCGGTGCCCTGAATGA
ACTGCAAGACGAGGCAGCGCGGCTATCGTGGCTGGCCACGACGGGCGTTCCTTGCGCAGCTGTGCTCGAC
GTTGTCACTGAAGCGGGAAGGGACTGGCTGCTATTGGGCGAAGTGCCGGGGCAGGATCTCCTGTCATCTC
ACCTTGCTCCTGCCGAGAAAGTATCCATCATGGCTGATGCAATGCGGCGGCTGCATACGCTTGATCCGGC
TACCTGCCCATTCGACCACCAAGCGAAACATCGCATCGAGCGAGCACGTACTCGGATGGAAGCCGGTCTT
GTCGATCAGGATGATCTGGACGAAGAGCATCAGGGGCTCGCGCCAGCCGAACTGTTCGCCAGGCTCAAGG
CGAGCATGCCCGACGGCGAGGATCTCGTCGTGACCCATGGCGATGCCTGCTTGCCGAATATCATGGTGGA
AAATGGCCGCTTTTCTGGATTCATCGACTGTGGCCGGCTGGGTGTGGCGGACCGCTATCAGGACATAGCG
TTGGCTACCCGTGATATTGCTGAAGAGCTTGGCGGCGAATGGGCTGACCGCTTCCTCGTGCTTTACGGTA
TCGCCGCTCCCGATTCGCAGCGCATCGCCTTCTATCGCCTTCTTGACGAGTTCTTCTGAGCGGGACTCTG
GGGTTCGAAATGACCGACCAAGCGACGCCCAACCTGCCATCACGAGATTTCGATTCCACCGCCGCCTTCT
ATGAAAGGTTGGGCTTCGGAATCGTTTTCCGGGACGCCGGCTGGATGATCCTCCAGCGCGGGGATCTCAT
GCTGGAGTTCTTCGCCCACCCTAGGGGGAGGCTAACTGAAACACGGAAGGAGACAATACCGGAAGGAACC
CGCGCTATGACGGCAATAAAAAGACAGAATAAAACGCACGGTGTTGGGTCGTTTGTTCATAAACGCGGGG
TTCGGTCCCAGGGCTGGCACTCTGTCGATACCCCACCGAGACCCCATTGGGGCCAATACGCCCGCGTTTC
TTCCTTTTCCCCACCCCACCCCCCAAGTTCGGGTGAAGGCCCAGGGCTCGCAGCCAACGTCGGGGCGGCA
GGCCCTGCCATAGCCTCAGGTTACTCATATATACTTTAGATTGATTTAAAACTTCATTTTTAATTTAAAA
GGATCTAGGTGAAGATCCTTTTTGATAATCTCATGACCAAAATCCCTTAACGTGAGTTTTCGTTCCACTG
AGCGTCAGACCCCGTAGAAAAGATCAAAGGATCTTCTTGAGATCCTTTTTTTCTGCGCGTAATCTGCTGC
TTGCAAACAAAAAAACCACCGCTACCAGCGGTGGTTTGTTTGCCGGATCAAGAGCTACCAACTCTTTTTC
CGAAGGTAACTGGCTTCAGCAGAGCGCAGATACCAAATACTGTTCTTCTAGTGTAGCCGTAGTTAGGCCA
CCACTTCAAGAACTCTGTAGCACCGCCTACATACCTCGCTCTGCTAATCCTGTTACCAGTGGCTGCTGCC
AGTGGCGATAAGTCGTGTCTTACCGGGTTGGACTCAAGACGATAGTTACCGGATAAGGCGCAGCGGTCGG
GCTGAACGGGGGGTTCGTGCACACAGCCCAGCTTGGAGCGAACGACCTACACCGAACTGAGATACCTACA
GCGTGAGCTATGAGAAAGCGCCACGCTTCCCGAAGGGAGAAAGGCGGACAGGTATCCGGTAAGCGGCAGG
GTCGGAACAGGAGAGCGCACGAGGGAGCTTCCAGGGGGAAACGCCTGGTATCTTTATAGTCCTGTCGGGT
TTCGCCACCTCTGACTTGAGCGTCGATTTTTGTGATGCTCGTCAGGGGGGCGGAGCCTATGGAAAAACGC
CAGCAACGCGGCCTTTTTACGGTTCCTGGCCTTTTGCTGGCCTTTTGCTCACATGTTCTTTCCTGCGTTA
TCCCCTGATTCTGTGGATAACCGTATTACCGCCATGCAT
Features (pLannotate 1.2.2; 16 found; start..end, strand, type, name):
     61..364     +  enhancer       CMV enhancer: human cytomegalovirus immediate early enhancer
    365..568     +  promoter       CMV promoter: human cytomegalovirus (CMV) immediate early promoter
    591..616     +  misc_feature   MCS (fragment): multiple cloning site
    625..645     +  CDS            VC155 (fragment): C-terminal fragment of mVenus for use in bimolecular fluorescence complementation (BiFC) (Kodama and Hu, 2010)
    652..723     +  CDS            Gap43 (fragment): NEUM_RAT - Experimental evidence at protein level: Swiss-Prot protein existence level 1. This protein is associated with nerve growth. It is a major component of the motile 'growth cones' that form the tips of elongating axons. Plays a role in axonal and dendritic filopodia induction (By similarity). From Rattus norvegicus (Rat).
    733..2082    +  CDS            GCaMP6f: improved fluorescent protein-based calcium sensor (Chen et al., 2013)
   2125..2208    +  CDS            large T antigen (fragment): large T antigen from SV40 (simian virus 40)
   2231..2352    +  polyA_signal   SV40 poly(A) signal: SV40 polyadenylation signal
   2386..2814    -  rep_origin     f1 ori (sequence partly withheld): f1 bacteriophage origin of replication; arrow indicates direction of (+) strand synthesis
   2841..2945    +  promoter       AmpR promoter: bla
   2947..3304    +  promoter       SV40 promoter: SV40 enhancer and early promoter
   3339..4133    +  CDS            NeoR/KanR: aminoglycoside phosphotransferase from Tn5; aph(3')-II (or nptII); confers resistance to neomycin, kanamycin, and G418 (Geneticin®)
   4154..4306    +  CDS            ble (fragment): BLE_KLEPN - Experimental evidence at protein level: Swiss-Prot protein existence level 1. Binding protein with a strong affinity to the bleomycin family of antibiotics. Binds to CL990; an antimitotic-antibiotic compound. From Klebsiella pneumoniae.
   4365..4412    +  polyA_signal   HSV TK poly(A) signal: herpes simplex virus thymidine kinase polyadenylation signal (Cole and Stacy, 1985)
   4503..4519    -  polyA_signal   bGH poly(A) signal (fragment): bovine growth hormone polyadenylation signal
   4741..5329    +  rep_origin     ori: high-copy-number ColE1/pMB1/pBR322/pUC origin of replication
