[The description below was written by a language model from this plasmid's Addgene catalogue record and pLannotate feature annotations shown in this document.]
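Description:
pEGFP-N1-jGCaMP7b-XN is a mammalian expression plasmid of about 5.4 kb built on the pEGFP-N1 backbone, carrying a synthetic, nuclear-targeted calcium indicator of the GCaMP-X family. It replicates in E. coli from a high-copy ColE1/pUC-type origin and also carries an f1 phage origin. Selection relies on a single NeoR/KanR (aminoglycoside phosphotransferase) gene placed behind tandem bacterial (bla-type) and SV40 early promoters and followed by an HSV TK polyadenylation signal. This arrangement gives kanamycin resistance in bacteria and could allow G418 selection in transfected mammalian cells. The short ble and bGH poly(A) matches in the feature table are fragmentary annotations within the backbone and do not appear to be functional parts.

The payload is driven by the human CMV immediate-early enhancer and promoter and terminated by the SV40 poly(A) signal. The main open reading frame is annotated by similarity as GCaMP6f, consistent with the jGCaMP7b sensor named in the record, a later variant of the same GFP–calmodulin scaffold. Just upstream lies a short segment matching rat Gap43, which may correspond to the added N-terminal motif that distinguishes the GCaMP-X design, although the record does not define its role. Downstream is a short fragment of SV40 large T antigen, most plausibly the nuclear localization signal behind the "N" in the name. A tiny mVenus-like match before the Gap43 segment is probably an incidental annotation. The stated purpose is monitoring calcium signals in the nucleus, and the associated work concerns long-term calcium imaging of cortical neurons expressing GCaMP-X.
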