Addgene plasmid #178362: pEGFP-N1-jGCaMP7b-XN
Purpose: Nuclear localized GCaMP-X sensor for monitoring calcium signal in nucleus.
Depositing lab: Xiaodong Liu. Depositing organization: Beihang University. Publication: Chronic Ca(2+) imaging of cortical neurons with long-term expression of GCaMP-X. Geng J, Tang Y, Yu Z, Gao Y, Li W, Lu Y, Wang B, Zhou H, Li P, Liu N, Wang P, Fan Y, Yang Y, Guo ZV, Liu X. Elife. 2022 Oct 5;11:e76691. doi: 10.7554/eLife.76691. PubMed 36196992.
Backbone
  Vector backbone: pEGFP-N1
  Vector type: Mammalian Expression
Growth in bacteria
  Bacterial resistance: Kanamycin, 50 μg/mL
  Growth temperature: 37°C
  Growth strain: DH5alpha
  Copy number: Unknown
Gene/Insert
  Gene/Insert name: jGCaMP7b-XN
  Species: Synthetic
  Cloning method: Restriction Enzyme; 5′ cloning site n/a (unknown if destroyed); 3′ cloning site n/a (unknown if destroyed)
  Sequencing primers: 5′ CMV-F
Terms and licenses: Academic/Nonprofit Terms; Industry Terms: Not Available to Industry
Depositor comments: Please visit https://www.biorxiv.org/content/10.1101/2022.01.09.475579v1 for bioRxiv preprint.
How to cite: pEGFP-N1-jGCaMP7b-XN was a gift from Xiaodong Liu (Addgene plasmid # 178362 ; http://n2t.net/addgene:178362 ; RRID:Addgene_178362)
